Addgene plasmid #105215: mCherry-2xCL-YFP-Vpr
Purpose: Bi-functional Fluorescent reporter protein to visualize HIV-1 fusion and core-trafficking
Depositing lab: Gregory Melikyan. Depositing organization: Emory University. Publication: An improved labeling strategy enables automated detection of single-virus fusion and assessment of HIV-1 protease activity in single virions. Sood C, Francis AC, Desai TM, Melikyan GB. J Biol Chem. 2017 Oct 18. pii: M117.818088. doi: 10.1074/jbc.M117.818088. PubMed 29046351.
Backbone
  Vector backbone: pcDNA3.1/Zeo(+)
  Backbone size w/o insert (bp): 5015
  Total vector size (bp): 6723
  Vector type: Mammalian Expression
Growth in bacteria
  Bacterial resistance: Ampicillin, 100 μg/mL
  Growth temperature: 37°C
  Growth strain: DH5alpha
  Copy number: High Copy
Gene/Insert
  Gene/Insert name: Vpr (alt name: Viral protein R)
  Species: HIV-1
  Insert size (bp): 291
  Promoter: CMV
  Tag / fusion protein: mCherry (N terminal on backbone); eYFP (N terminal on insert); PC2x (SQNY/IRKVL)
  Cloning method: Restriction Enzyme; 5′ cloning site HindIII - NotI - BamHI - XhoI (not destroyed); 3′ cloning site NotI - BamHI - XhoI (not destroyed)
  Sequencing primers: 5′ CMV-fwd; 3′ Vpr-Rev
Terms and licenses: Academic/Nonprofit Terms; Industry Terms: Not Available to Industry
Depositor comments: The pMM310-BlamVpr plasmid reagent was obtained through the NIH AIDS Reagent Program, Division of AIDS, NIAID, NIH: pMM310(Cat#11444) from Dr. Michael Miller. The DNA sequences encoding for Beta-lactamase (Blam) was replaced with HindIII-mCherry-PC-NotI-PC-YFP-BamHI encoding sequences. mCherry-pc2x-eYFPVpr plasmid reference: Sood C, Francis AC, Desai TM, Melikyan GB.An improved labeling strategy enables automated detection of single-virus fusion and assessment of HIV-1 protease activity in single virions.J Biol Chem. 2017 Oct 18. pii: jbc.M117.818088. doi: 10.1074/jbc.M117.818088. pMM310 plasmid reference: Tobiume M, Lineberger JE, Lundquist CA, Miller MD, and Aiken C. Nef Does Not Affect the Efficiency of Human Immunodeficiency Virus Type 1 Fusion with Target Cells. J. Virology 77(19); 10645-50, 2003. [Abstract]. An in-depth description of a similar system: Cavrois M, De Noronha C, Greene WC. A sensitive and specific enzyme-based assay detecting HIV-1 virion fusion in primary T lymphocytes. Nat Biotechnol. 2002 Nov;20(11):1151-4. Epub 2002 Sep 30. [Abstract]
How to cite: mCherry-2xCL-YFP-Vpr was a gift from Gregory Melikyan (Addgene plasmid # 105215 ; http://n2t.net/addgene:105215 ; RRID:Addgene_105215)
