[The description below was written by a language model from this plasmid's Addgene catalogue record and pLannotate feature annotations shown in this document.]
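Description:
mCherry-2xCL-YFP-Vpr is a mammalian expression plasmid built on the pcDNA3.1/Zeo(+) backbone that encodes a dual-colour fluorescent HIV-1 Vpr fusion for labelling virus particles. It is propagated in E. coli as a high-copy plasmid through a ColE1/pUC-type origin with ampicillin selection (AmpR). It also carries an f1 origin and an SV40 promoter/EM7-driven bleomycin-family resistance gene (BleoR) with an SV40 poly(A) signal, which would permit Zeocin selection in mammalian or bacterial cells. According to the depositor, it was derived from the BlaM-Vpr plasmid pMM310 by replacing the β-lactamase coding sequence with an mCherry–cleavage site–cleavage site–YFP cassette.

The expression unit consists of the CMV enhancer and promoter (with a downstream T7 promoter), a single open reading frame, and the bGH polyadenylation signal. The reading frame runs mCherry, then a short linker, then EYFP, followed almost directly by HIV-1 Vpr, which the annotation matches to a subtype B YU-2-like sequence. The linker region corresponds to the recorded "PC2x" element, two copies of an HIV-1 protease cleavage site placed between the two fluorescent proteins.

Vpr is naturally incorporated into HIV-1 virions, so it should carry the whole fusion into assembling particles when co-expressed with viral components. The viral protease would then be expected to cut at the linker during maturation, leaving free mCherry as a releasable content marker while YFP-Vpr stays associated with the core. The stated purpose is to visualise HIV-1 fusion and core trafficking with one bifunctional reporter. The associated publication title also points to automated detection of single-virus fusion and assessment of protease activity in individual virions.
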