Features (pLannotate 1.2.2; 24 found; start..end, strand, type, name):
      1..380     +  enhancer       CMV enhancer: human cytomegalovirus immediate early enhancer
    381..584     +  promoter       CMV promoter: human cytomegalovirus (CMV) immediate early promoter
    580..613     +  LTR            5' LTR (truncated) (fragment): truncated 5' long terminal repeat (LTR) from HIV-1
    629..647     +  promoter       T7 promoter: promoter for bacteriophage T7 RNA polymerase
    677..700     +  misc_feature   MCS (fragment): multiple cloning site
    716..1423    +  CDS            mCherry: mCherry is a basic (constitutively fluorescent) red fluorescent protein published in 2004, derived from Discosoma sp.. It is reported to be a very rapidly-maturing monomer with low acid sensitivity.
   1478..2194    +  CDS            EYFP: EYFP is a basic (constitutively fluorescent) green/yellow fluorescent protein published in 1996, derived from Aequorea victoria. It is reported to be a very rapidly-maturing weak dimer with high acid sensitivity.
   2201..2488    +  CDS            vpr: VPR_HV1Y2 - Experimental evidence at protein level: Swiss-Prot protein existence level 1. During virus entry, plays a role in the transport of the viral pre-integration (PIC) complex to the host nucleus. This function is crucial for viral infection of non-dividing macrophages. May act directly at the nuclear pore complex, by binding nucleoporins phenylalanine-glycine (FG)-repeat regions. From Human immunodeficiency virus type 1 group M subtype B (isolate YU-2) (HIV-1).
   2535..2759    +  polyA_signal   bGH poly(A) signal: bovine growth hormone polyadenylation signal
   2763..2784    +  promoter       SV40 promoter (fragment): SV40 enhancer and early promoter
   2805..3233    +  rep_origin     f1 ori (sequence partly withheld): f1 bacteriophage origin of replication; arrow indicates direction of (+) strand synthesis
   3247..3576    +  promoter       SV40 promoter: SV40 enhancer and early promoter
   3624..3671    +  promoter       EM7 promoter: synthetic bacterial promoter&nbsp
   3690..4064    +  CDS            BleoR: antibiotic-binding protein; Sh ble from Streptoalloteichus hindustanus; confers resistance to bleomycin, phleomycin, and Zeocin™
   4074..4199    +  CDS            ble (fragment): BLE_KLEPN - Experimental evidence at protein level: Swiss-Prot protein existence level 1. Binding protein with a strong affinity to the bleomycin family of antibiotics. Binds to CL990; an antimitotic-antibiotic compound. From Klebsiella pneumoniae.
   4194..4315    +  polyA_signal   SV40 poly(A) signal: SV40 polyadenylation signal
   4388..4404    -  protein_bind   lac operator: The lac repressor binds to the lac operator to inhibit transcription in E. coli. This inhibition can be relieved by adding lactose or isopropyl-β-D-thiogalactopyranoside (IPTG). lac repressor encoded by lacI
   4412..4442    -  promoter       lac promoter: promoter for the E. coli lac operon
   4457..4478    -  protein_bind   CAP binding site: CAP binding activates transcription in the presence of cAMP. E. coli catabolite activator protein
   4491..4583    -  CDS            lacI (fragment): lac repressor; lacI; The lac repressor binds to the lac operator to inhibit transcription in E. coli. This inhibition can be relieved by adding lactose or isopropyl-β-D-thiogalactopyranoside (IPTG).
   4766..5354    -  rep_origin     ori: high-copy-number ColE1/pMB1/pBR322/pUC origin of replication
   5525..6385    -  CDS            AmpR: β-lactamase; bla; confers resistance to ampicillin, carbenicillin, and related antibiotics
   6386..6490    -  promoter       AmpR promoter: bla
   6549..6601    -  misc_feature   bom (fragment): basis of mobility region from pBR322
>Addgene plasmid #105215 | mCherry-2xCL-YFP-Vpr | addgene full sequence | sequence record 203124 | Addgene NGS Result
GACATTGATTATTGACTAGTTATTAATAGTAATCAATTACGGGGTCATTAGTTCATAGCCCATATATGGA
GTTCCGCGTTACATAACTTACGGTAAATGGCCCGCCTGGCTGACCGCCCAACGACCCCCGCCCATTGACG
TCAATAATGACGTATGTTCCCATAGTAACGCCAATAGGGACTTTCCATTGACGTCAATGGGTGGAGTATT
TACGGTAAACTGCCCACTTGGCAGTACATCAAGTGTATCATATGCCAAGTACGCCCCCTATTGACGTCAA
TGACGGTAAATGGCCCGCCTGGCATTATGCCCAGTACATGACCTTATGGGACTTTCCTACTTGGCAGTAC
ATCTACGTATTAGTCATCGCTATTACCATGGTGATGCGGTTTTGGCAGTACATCAATGGGCGTGGATAGC
GGTTTGACTCACGGGGATTTCCAAGTCTCCACCCCATTGACGTCAATGGGAGTTTGTTTTGGCACCAAAA
TCAACGGGACTTTCCAAAATGTCGTAACAACTCCGCCCCATTGACGCAAATGGGCGGTAGGCGTGTACGG
TGGGAGGTCTATATAAGCAGAGCTCTCTGGCTAACTAGAGAACCCACTGCTTACTGGCTTATCGAAATTA
ATACGACTCACTATAGGGAGACCCAAGCTGGCTAGCGTTTAAACTTAAGCTTCGAATTCTGCAGTCGACG
ATCAGGAAAGTACTAATGGTGAGCAAGGGTGAGGAGGATAACATGGCCATCATCAAGGAGTTCATGCGCT
TCAAGGTGCACATGGAGGGCTCCGTGAACGGCCACGAGTTCGAGATCGAGGGCGAGGGCGAGGGCCGCCC
CTACGAGGGCACCCAGACCGCCAAGCTGAAGGTGACCAAGGGTGGCCCCCTGCCCTTCGCCTGGGACATC
CTGTCCCCTCAGTTCATGTACGGCTCCAAGGCCTACGTGAAGCACCCCGCCGACATCCCCGACTACTTGA
AGCTGTCCTTCCCCGAGGGCTTCAAGTGGGAGCGCGTGATGAACTTCGAGGACGGCGGCGTGGTGACCGT
GACCCAGGACTCCTCCCTGCAGGACGGCGAGTTCATCTACAAGGTGAAGCTGCGCGGCACCAACTTCCCC
TCCGACGGCCCCGTAATGCAGAAGAAGACCATGGGCTGGGAGGCCTCCTCCGAGCGGATGTACCCCGAGG
ACGGCGCCCTGAAGGGCGAGATCAAGCAGAGGCTGAAGCTGAAGGACGGCGGCCACTACGACGCTGAGGT
CAAGACCACCTACAAGGCCAAGAAGCCCGTGCAGCTGCCCGGCGCCTACAACGTCAACATCAAGTTGGAC
ATCACCTCCCACAACGAGGACTACACCATCGTGGAACAGTACGAACGCGCCGAGGGCCGCCACTCCACCG
GCGGCATGGACGAGCTGTACAAGGTCAGCCAAAATTACCCTATAGTGCAGAACGGCGGCCGCATCAGGAA
AGTACTAATGGTGAGCAAGGGCGAGGAGCTGTTCACCGGGGTGGTGCCCATCCTGGTCGAGCTGGACGGC
GACGTAAACGGCCACAAGTTCAGCGTGTCCGGCGAGGGCGAGGGCGATGCCACCTACGGCAAGCTGACCC
TGAAGTTCATCTGCACCACCGGCAAGCTGCCCGTGCCCTGGCCCACCCTCGTGACCACCTTCGGCTACGG
CCTGCAGTGCTTCGCCCGCTACCCCGACCACATGAAGCAGCACGACTTCTTCAAGTCCGCCATGCCCGAA
GGCTACGTCCAGGAGCGCACCATCTTCTTCAAGGACGACGGCAACTACAAGACCCGCGCCGAGGTGAAGT
TCGAGGGCGACACCCTGGTGAACCGCATCGAGCTGAAGGGCATCGACTTCAAGGAGGACGGCAACATCCT
GGGGCACAAGCTGGAGTACAACTACAACAGCCACAACGTCTATATCATGGCCGACAAGCAGAAGAACGGC
ATCAAGGTGAACTTCAAGATCCGCCACAACATCGAGGACGGCAGCGTGCAGCTCGCCGACCACTACCAGC
AGAACACCCCCATCGGCGACGGCCCCGTGCTGCTGCCCGACAACCACTACCTGAGCTACCAGTCCGCCCT
GAGCAAAGACCCCAACGAGAAGCGCGATCACATGGTCCTGCTGGAGTTCGTGACCGCCGCCGGGATCACT
CTCGGCATGGACGAGCTGTACAAGGGATCCGAACAAGCCCCAGAAGACCAAGGGCCACAGAGGGAGCCGC
ACAATGAATGGACACTAGAGCTTTTAGAGGAGCTTAAGAGAGAAGCTGTTAGACATTTTCCTAGGCCATG
GCTACATGGCTTAGGACAACATATCTATGAAACTTATGGAGATACTTGGGCAGGAGTGGAAGCCATAATA
AGAATTCTGCAACAACTGCTGTTTATTCATTTCAGAATTGGGTGTCAACATAGCAGAATAGGCATTATTC
AACAGAGGAGAGCAAGAAGAAATGGAGCCAGTAGATCCTAACTCGAGTCTAGAGGGCCCGTTTAAACCCG
CTGATCAGCCTCGACTGTGCCTTCTAGTTGCCAGCCATCTGTTGTTTGCCCCTCCCCCGTGCCTTCCTTG
ACCCTGGAAGGTGCCACTCCCACTGTCCTTTCCTAATAAAATGAGGAAATTGCATCGCATTGTCTGAGTA
GGTGTCATTCTATTCTGGGGGGTGGGGTGGGGCAGGACAGCAAGGGGGAGGATTGGGAAGACAATAGCAG
GCATGCTGGGGATGCGGTGGGCTCTATGGCTTCTGAGGCGGAAAGAACCAGCTGGGGCTCTAGGGGGTAT
CCCC
[124 nt withheld, positions 2805-2928]
C
[91 nt withheld, positions 2930-3020]
A
[49 nt withheld, positions 3022-3070]
CCTTTGACGTTGGAGTCCACGTTCTTT
[37 nt withheld, positions 3098-3134]
ACCCTATCTCGGTCTATTCTTTTGATTTATAAGGGATTTTGCCGATTTCGGCCTATTGGTTAAAAAATGA
GCTGATTTAACAAAAATTTAACGCGAATTAATTCTGTGGAATGTGTGTCAGTTAGGGTGTGGAAAGTCCC
CAGGCTCCCCAGCAGGCAGAAGTATGCAAAGCATGCATCTCAATTAGTCAGCAACCAGGTGTGGAAAGTC
CCCAGGCTCCCCAGCAGGCAGAAGTATGCAAAGCATGCATCTCAATTAGTCAGCAACCATAGTCCCGCCC
CTAACTCCGCCCATCCCGCCCCTAACTCCGCCCAGTTCCGCCCATTCTCCGCCCCATGGCTGACTAATTT
TTTTTATTTATGCAGAGGCCGAGGCCGCCTCTGCCTCTGAGCTATTCCAGAAGTAGTGAGGAGGCTTTTT
TGGAGGCCTAGGCTTTTGCAAAAAGCTCCCGGGAGCTTGTATATCCATTTTCGGATCTGATCAGCACGTG
TTGACAATTAATCATCGGCATAGTATATCGGCATAGTATAATACGACAAGGTGAGGAACTAAACCATGGC
CAAGTTGACCAGTGCCGTTCCGGTGCTCACCGCGCGCGACGTCGCCGGAGCGGTCGAGTTCTGGACCGAC
CGGCTCGGGTTCTCCCGGGACTTCGTGGAGGACGACTTCGCCGGTGTGGTCCGGGACGACGTGACCCTGT
TCATCAGCGCGGTCCAGGACCAGGTGGTGCCGGACAACACCCTGGCCTGGGTGTGGGTGCGCGGCCTGGA
CGAGCTGTACGCCGAGTGGTCGGAGGTCGTGTCCACGAACTTCCGGGACGCCTCCGGGCCGGCCATGACC
GAGATCGGCGAGCAGCCGTGGGGGCGGGAGTTCGCCCTGCGCGACCCGGCCGGCAACTGCGTGCACTTCG
TGGCCGAGGAGCAGGACTGACACGTGCTACGAGATTTCGATTCCACCGCCGCCTTCTATGAAAGGTTGGG
CTTCGGAATCGTTTTCCGGGACGCCGGCTGGATGATCCTCCAGCGCGGGGATCTCATGCTGGAGTTCTTC
GCCCACCCCAACTTGTTTATTGCAGCTTATAATGGTTACAAATAAAGCAATAGCATCACAAATTTCACAA
ATAAAGCATTTTTTTCACTGCATTCTAGTTGTGGTTTGTCCAAACTCATCAATGTATCTTATCATGTCTG
TATACCGTCGACCTCTAGCTAGAGCTTGGCGTAATCATGGTCATAGCTGTTTCCTGTGTGAAATTGTTAT
CCGCTCACAATTCCACACAACATACGAGCCGGAAGCATAAAGTGTAAAGCCTGGGGTGCCTAATGAGTGA
GCTAACTCACATTAATTGCGTTGCGCTCACTGCCCGCTTTCCAGTCGGGAAACCTGTCGTGCCAGCTGCA
TTAATGAATCGGCCAACGCGCGGGGAGAGGCGGTTTGCGTATTGGGCGCTCTTCCGCTTCCTCGCTCACT
GACTCGCTGCGCTCGGTCGTTCGGCTGCGGCGAGCGGTATCAGCTCACTCAAAGGCGGTAATACGGTTAT
CCACAGAATCAGGGGATAACGCAGGAAAGAACATGTGAGCAAAAGGCCAGCAAAAGGCCAGGAACCGTAA
AAAGGCCGCGTTGCTGGCGTTTTTCCATAGGCTCCGCCCCCCTGACGAGCATCACAAAAATCGACGCTCA
AGTCAGAGGTGGCGAAACCCGACAGGACTATAAAGATACCAGGCGTTTCCCCCTGGAAGCTCCCTCGTGC
GCTCTCCTGTTCCGACCCTGCCGCTTACCGGATACCTGTCCGCCTTTCTCCCTTCGGGAAGCGTGGCGCT
TTCTCATAGCTCACGCTGTAGGTATCTCAGTTCGGTGTAGGTCGTTCGCTCCAAGCTGGGCTGTGTGCAC
GAACCCCCCGTTCAGCCCGACCGCTGCGCCTTATCCGGTAACTATCGTCTTGAGTCCAACCCGGTAAGAC
ACGACTTATCGCCACTGGCAGCAGCCACTGGTAACAGGATTAGCAGAGCGAGGTATGTAGGCGGTGCTAC
AGAGTTCTTGAAGTGGTGGCCTAACTACGGCTACACTAGAAGAACAGTATTTGGTATCTGCGCTCTGCTG
AAGCCAGTTACCTTCGGAAAAAGAGTTGGTAGCTCTTGATCCGGCAAACAAACCACCGCTGGTAGCGGTG
GTTTTTTTGTTTGCAAGCAGCAGATTACGCGCAGAAAAAAAGGATCTCAAGAAGATCCTTTGATCTTTTC
TACGGGGTCTGACGCTCAGTGGAACGAAAACTCACGTTAAGGGATTTTGGTCATGAGATTATCAAAAAGG
ATCTTCACCTAGATCCTTTTAAATTAAAAATGAAGTTTTAAATCAATCTAAAGTATATATGAGTAAACTT
GGTCTGACAGTTACCAATGCTTAATCAGTGAGGCACCTATCTCAGCGATCTGTCTATTTCGTTCATCCAT
AGTTGCCTGACTCCCCGTCGTGTAGATAACTACGATACGGGAGGGCTTACCATCTGGCCCCAGTGCTGCA
ATGATACCGCGAGACCCACGCTCACCGGCTCCAGATTTATCAGCAATAAACCAGCCAGCCGGAAGGGCCG
AGCGCAGAAGTGGTCCTGCAACTTTATCCGCCTCCATCCAGTCTATTAATTGTTGCCGGGAAGCTAGAGT
AAGTAGTTCGCCAGTTAATAGTTTGCGCAACGTTGTTGCCATTGCTACAGGCATCGTGGTGTCACGCTCG
TCGTTTGGTATGGCTTCATTCAGCTCCGGTTCCCAACGATCAAGGCGAGTTACATGATCCCCCATGTTGT
GCAAAAAAGCGGTTAGCTCCTTCGGTCCTCCGATCGTTGTCAGAAGTAAGTTGGCCGCAGTGTTATCACT
CATGGTTATGGCAGCACTGCATAATTCTCTTACTGTCATGCCATCCGTAAGATGCTTTTCTGTGACTGGT
GAGTACTCAACCAAGTCATTCTGAGAATAGTGTATGCGGCGACCGAGTTGCTCTTGCCCGGCGTCAATAC
GGGATAATACCGCGCCACATAGCAGAACTTTAAAAGTGCTCATCATTGGAAAACGTTCTTCGGGGCGAAA
ACTCTCAAGGATCTTACCGCTGTTGAGATCCAGTTCGATGTAACCCACTCGTGCACCCAACTGATCTTCA
GCATCTTTTACTTTCACCAGCGTTTCTGGGTGAGCAAAAACAGGAAGGCAAAATGCCGCAAAAAAGGGAA
TAAGGGCGACACGGAAATGTTGAATACTCATACTCTTCCTTTTTCAATATTATTGAAGCATTTATCAGGG
TTATTGTCTCATGAGCGGATACATATTTGAATGTATTTAGAAAAATAAACAAATAGGGGTTCCGCGCACA
TTTCCCCGAAAAGTGCCACCTGACGTCGACGGATCGGGAGATCTCCCGATCCCCTATGGTGCACTCTCAG
TACAATCTGCTCTGATGCCGCATAGTTAAGCCAGTATCTGCTCCCTGCTTGTGTGTTGGAGGTCGCTGAG
TAGTGCGCGAGCAAAATTTAAGCTACAACAAGGCAAGGCTTGACCGACAATTGCATGAAGAATCTGCTTA
GGGTTAGGCGTTTTGCGCTGCTTCGCGATGTACGGGCCAGATATACGCGTT
